Addgene plasmid #166889: pLKO-Tet-On-AHR-shRNA1
Purpose: Lentivirus for inducible knockdown of human AHR
Depositing lab: Roland Friedel. Depositing organization: Icahn School of Medicine at Mount Sinai. Publication: Aryl hydrocarbon receptor restricts axon regeneration of DRG neurons in response to injury. Halawani D, Wang Y, Estill M, Sefiani A, Ramakrishnan A, Li J, Ni H, Halperin D, Shen L, Geoffroy CG, Friedel RH, Zou H. bioRxiv [Preprint]. 2024 Sep 14:2023.11.04.565649. doi: 10.1101/2023.11.04.565649. PubMed 37961567.
Backbone
  Vector backbone: pLKO-TET-ON-addgene#21915
  Backbone manufacturer: Dmitri Wiederschain lab
  Backbone size w/o insert (bp): 10700
  Total vector size (bp): 9000
  Vector type: Mammalian Expression, Lentiviral
  Selectable markers: Puromycin
Growth in bacteria
  Bacterial resistance: Ampicillin, 100 μg/mL
  Growth temperature: 37°C
  Growth strain: NEB Stable
  Copy number: High Copy
Gene/Insert
  Gene/Insert name: AHR shRNA (alt name: AHR)
  gRNA/shRNA sequence: GCAACAAGATGAGTCTATTTA
  Species: H. sapiens (human)
  Entrez Gene: AHR (a.k.a. RP85, bHLHe76)
  Promoter: TRE
  Cloning method: Restriction Enzyme; 5′ cloning site AgeI (destroyed during cloning); 3′ cloning site EcoRI (destroyed during cloning)
  Sequencing primers: 5′ pLKO-seq: ggcagggatattcaccattatcgtttcaga
Terms and licenses: Academic/Nonprofit Terms; Industry Terms: Not Available to Industry
Depositor comments: Please visit https://doi.org/10.1101/2023.11.04.565649 for bioRxiv preprint.
How to cite: pLKO-Tet-On-AHR-shRNA1 was a gift from Roland Friedel (Addgene plasmid # 166889 ; http://n2t.net/addgene:166889 ; RRID:Addgene_166889)
