[The description below was written by a language model from this plasmid's Addgene catalogue record and pLannotate feature annotations shown in this document.]
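Description:
pLKO-Tet-On-AHR-shRNA1 is a third-generation-style, self-inactivating HIV-1 lentiviral transfer plasmid for doxycycline-inducible knockdown of the human aryl hydrocarbon receptor (AHR). It is built on the all-in-one pLKO-Tet-On backbone. In E. coli it is maintained through a high-copy ColE1/pUC-type origin with ampicillin selection (AmpR), and an f1 origin is also present. The viral portion comprises an RSV promoter fused to a truncated 5' LTR, the Ψ packaging signal with a gag fragment, the RRE for Rev-dependent export, a cPPT/CTS element, and a ΔU3 3' LTR followed by an SV40 poly(A) signal and SV40 origin.

The shRNA against AHR was cloned between the backbone's AgeI and EcoRI sites, both of which were destroyed in the process. The catalogue entry lists the promoter as "TRE", but the feature table annotates an H1-2O2 promoter, a Tet-operator-bearing variant of the human H1 RNA polymerase III promoter, immediately upstream of the hairpin position. The hairpin itself is not annotated in the table. Downstream, a human PGK promoter with a β-globin intron drives a bicistronic tetR–EMCV IRES–PuroR transcript. Constitutively expressed TetR binds the operators and silences shRNA transcription, and tetracycline or doxycycline releases the repressor to switch knockdown on. Puromycin resistance allows selection of transduced mammalian cells.

The recorded purpose is production of lentivirus for inducible AHR silencing in human cells, and the associated study concerns the role of AHR in axon regeneration. The sequenced record is about 8.8 kb, close to the stated total size of 9 kb. The listed backbone size is larger than this, presumably because a stuffer fragment was removed during cloning.
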