Features (pLannotate 1.2.2; 30 found; start..end, strand, type, name):
      1..95      +  rep_origin     RSF ori (fragment): Plasmids containing the RSF 1030 origin of replication can be propagated in E. coli cells that contain additional plasmids with compatible origins.
     97..189     +  CDS            lacI (fragment): lac repressor; lacI; The lac repressor binds to the lac operator to inhibit transcription in E. coli. This inhibition can be relieved by adding lactose or isopropyl-β-D-thiogalactopyranoside (IPTG).
    202..223     +  protein_bind   CAP binding site: CAP binding activates transcription in the presence of cAMP. E. coli catabolite activator protein
    238..268     +  promoter       lac promoter: promoter for the E. coli lac operon
    276..292     +  protein_bind   lac operator: The lac repressor binds to the lac operator to inhibit transcription in E. coli. This inhibition can be relieved by adding lactose or isopropyl-β-D-thiogalactopyranoside (IPTG). lac repressor encoded by lacI
    337..355     +  promoter       T3 promoter: promoter for bacteriophage T3 RNA polymerase
    383..609     +  promoter       RSV promoter: Rous sarcoma virus enhancer/promoter
    610..790     +  LTR            5' LTR (truncated): truncated 5' long terminal repeat (LTR) from HIV-1
    837..962     +  misc_feature   HIV-1 Ψ: packaging signal of human immunodeficiency virus type 1
    946..1309    +  CDS            HIV-1 gag (fragment): gag protein from human immunodeficiency virus 1; gag
   1455..1688    +  misc_feature   RRE: The Rev response element (RRE) of HIV-1 allows for Rev-dependent mRNA export from the nucleus to the cytoplasm.
   2065..2165    +  CDS            Rev (fragment): human immunodeficiency virus 1 (HIV-1) Rev protein; rev; enhances nuclear export of unspliced and incompletely spliced viral mRNAs
   2206..2300    +  promoter       H1-2O2 promoter: doxycycline-inducible variant of the human H1 RNA promoter (Henriksen et al., 2007)
   2400..2517    +  misc_feature   cPPT/CTS: central polypurine tract and central termination sequence of HIV-1
   2566..3076    +  promoter       hPGK promoter: human phosphoglycerate kinase 1 promoter
   3085..3657    +  intron         β-globin intron: intron from rabbit β-globin gene
   3712..3730    +  promoter       T7 promoter: promoter for bacteriophage T7 RNA polymerase
   3741..4361    +  CDS            tetR: TETR2_ECOLX - Experimental evidence at protein level: Swiss-Prot protein existence level 1. TetR is the repressor of the tetracycline resistance element; its N-terminal region forms a helix-turn-helix structure and binds DNA. Binding of tetracycline to TetR reduces the repressor affinity for the tetracycline resistance gene (tetA) promoter operator sites. From Escherichia coli.
   4507..4969    +  misc_feature   IRES: internal ribosome entry site (IRES) of the encephalomyocarditis virus (EMCV)
   4989..5588    +  CDS            PuroR: puromycin N-acetyltransferase; pac from Streptomyces alboniger; confers resistance to puromycin
   5631..5714    +  CDS            nef (fragment): NEF_HV1Z2 - Experimental evidence at protein level: Swiss-Prot protein existence level 1. Extracellular Nef protein targets CD4(+) T-lymphocytes for apoptosis by interacting with CXCR4 surface receptors. From Human immunodeficiency virus type 1 group M subtype D (isolate Z2/CDC-Z34) (HIV-1).
   5716..5949    +  LTR            3' LTR (ΔU3): self-inactivating 3' long terminal repeat (LTR) from HIV-1
   6021..6142    +  polyA_signal   SV40 poly(A) signal: SV40 polyadenylation signal
   6182..6317    +  rep_origin     SV40 ori: SV40 origin of replication
   6338..6356    -  promoter       T7 promoter: promoter for bacteriophage T7 RNA polymerase
   6364..6519    +  CDS            lacZα (fragment): LacZα fragment of β-galactosidase; lacZ fragment
   6524..6952    +  rep_origin     f1 ori (sequence partly withheld): f1 bacteriophage origin of replication; arrow indicates direction of (+) strand synthesis
   7005..7109    +  promoter       AmpR promoter: bla
   7110..7970    +  CDS            AmpR: β-lactamase; bla; confers resistance to ampicillin, carbenicillin, and related antibiotics
   8141..8729    +  rep_origin     ori: high-copy-number ColE1/pMB1/pBR322/pUC origin of replication
>Addgene plasmid #166889 | pLKO-Tet-On-AHR-shRNA1 | addgene full sequence | sequence record 331198 | Addgene NGS Result
TGTGGATAACCGTATTACCGCCTTTGAGTGAGCTGATACCGCTCGCCGCAGCCGAACGACCGAGCGCAGC
GAGTCAGTGAGCGAGGAAGCGGAAGAGCGCCCAATACGCAAACCGCCTCTCCCCGCGCGTTGGCCGATTC
ATTAATGCAGCTGGCACGACAGGTTTCCCGACTGGAAAGCGGGCAGTGAGCGCAACGCAATTAATGTGAG
TTAGCTCACTCATTAGGCACCCCAGGCTTTACACTTTATGCTTCCGGCTCGTATGTTGTGTGGAATTGTG
AGCGGATAACAATTTCACACAGGAAACAGCTATGACCATGATTACGCCAAGCGCGCAATTAACCCTCACT
AAAGGGAACAAAAGCTGGAGCTGCAAGCTTAATGTAGTCTTATGCAATACTCTTGTAGTCTTGCAACATG
GTAACGATGAGTTAGCAACATGCCTTACAAGGAGAGAAAAAGCACCGTGCATGCCGATTGGTGGAAGTAA
GGTGGTACGATCGTGCCTTATTAGGAAGGCAACAGACGGGTCTGACATGGATTGGACGAACCACTGAATT
GCCGCATTGCAGAGATATTGTATTTAAGTGCCTAGCTCGATACATAAACGGGTCTCTCTGGTTAGACCAG
ATCTGAGCCTGGGAGCTCTCTGGCTAACTAGGGAACCCACTGCTTAAGCCTCAATAAAGCTTGCCTTGAG
TGCTTCAAGTAGTGTGTGCCCGTCTGTTGTGTGACTCTGGTAACTAGAGATCCCTCAGACCCTTTTAGTC
AGTGTGGAAAATCTCTAGCAGTGGCGCCCGAACAGGGACTTGAAAGCGAAAGGGAAACCAGAGGAGCTCT
CTCGACGCAGGACTCGGCTTGCTGAAGCGCGCACGGCAAGAGGCGAGGGGCGGCGACTGGTGAGTACGCC
AAAAATTTTGACTAGCGGAGGCTAGAAGGAGAGAGATGGGTGCGAGAGCGTCAGTATTAAGCGGGGGAGA
ATTAGATCGCGATGGGAAAAAATTCGGTTAAGGCCAGGGGGAAAGAAAAAATATAAATTAAAACATATAG
TATGGGCAAGCAGGGAGCTAGAACGATTCGCAGTTAATCCTGGCCTGTTAGAAACATCAGAAGGCTGTAG
ACAAATACTGGGACAGCTACAACCATCCCTTCAGACAGGATCAGAAGAACTTAGATCATTATATAATACA
GTAGCAACCCTCTATTGTGTGCATCAAAGGATAGAGATAAAAGACACCAAGGAAGCTTTAGACAAGATAG
AGGAAGAGCAAAACAAAAGTAAGACCACCGCACAGCAAGCGGCCGCTGATCTTCAGACCTGGAGGAGGAG
ATATGAGGGACAATTGGAGAAGTGAATTATATAAATATAAAGTAGTAAAAATTGAACCATTAGGAGTAGC
ACCCACCAAGGCAAAGAGAAGAGTGGTGCAGAGAGAAAAAAGAGCAGTGGGAATAGGAGCTTTGTTCCTT
GGGTTCTTGGGAGCAGCAGGAAGCACTATGGGCGCAGCGTCAATGACGCTGACGGTACAGGCCAGACAAT
TATTGTCTGGTATAGTGCAGCAGCAGAACAATTTGCTGAGGGCTATTGAGGCGCAACAGCATCTGTTGCA
ACTCACAGTCTGGGGCATCAAGCAGCTCCAGGCAAGAATCCTGGCTGTGGAAAGATACCTAAAGGATCAA
CAGCTCCTGGGGATTTGGGGTTGCTCTGGAAAACTCATTTGCACCACTGCTGTGCCTTGGAATGCTAGTT
GGAGTAATAAATCTCTGGAACAGATTTGGAATCACACGACCTGGATGGAGTGGGACAGAGAAATTAACAA
TTACACAAGCTTAATACACTCCTTAATTGAAGAATCGCAAAACCAGCAAGAAAAGAATGAACAAGAATTA
TTGGAATTAGATAAATGGGCAAGTTTGTGGAATTGGTTTAACATAACAAATTGGCTGTGGTATATAAAAT
TATTCATAATGATAGTAGGAGGCTTGGTAGGTTTAAGAATAGTTTTTGCTGTACTTTCTATAGTGAATAG
AGTTAGGCAGGGATATTCACCATTATCGTTTCAGACCCACCTCCCAACCCCGAGGGGACCCGACAGGCCC
GAAGGAATAGAAGAAGAAGGTGGAGAGAGAGACAGAGACAGATCCATTCGATTAGTGAACGGATCTCGAC
GGTATCGATCACGAGACTAGCCTCGAGCGGCCGCAATATTTGCATGTCGCTATGTGTTCTGGGAAATCAC
CATAAACGTGAAATCCCTATCAGTGATAGAGACTTATAAGTTCCCTATCAGTGATAGAGACACCGGGCAA
CAAGATGAGTCTATTTACTCGAGTAAATAGACTCATCTTGTTGCTTTTTAATTCTCGACCTCGAGACAAA
TGGCAGTATTCATCCACAATTTTAAAAGAAAAGGGGGGATTGGGGGGTACAGTGCAGGGGAAAGAATAGT
AGACATAATAGCAACAGACATACAAACTAAAGAATTACAAAAACAAATTACAAAAATTCAAAATTTTCGG
GTTTATTACAGGGACAGCAGAGATCCACTTTGGCCGCGGCTCGAGGGGGTTGGGGTTGCGCCTTTTCCAA
GGCAGCCCTGGGTTTGCGCAGGGACGCGGCTGCTCTGGGCGTGGTTCCGGGAAACGCAGCGGCGCCGACC
CTGGGTCTCGCACATTCTTCACGTCCGTTCGCAGCGTCACCCGGATCTTCGCCGCTACCCTTGTGGGCCC
CCCGGCGACGCTTCCTGCTCCGCCCCTAAGTCGGGAAGGTTCCTTGCGGTTCGCGGCGTGCCGGACGTGA
CAAACGGAAGCCGCACGTCTCACTAGTACCCTCGCAGACGGACAGCGCCAGGGAGCAATGGCAGCGCGCC
GACCGCGATGGGCTGTGGCCAATAGCGGCTGCTCAGCAGGGCGCGCCGAGAGCAGCGGCCGGGAAGGGGC
GGTGCGGGAGGCGGGGTGTGGGGCGGTAGTGTGGGCCCTGTTCCTGCCCGCGCGGTGTTCCGCATTCTGC
AAGCCTCCGGAGCGCACGTCGGCAGTCGGCTCCCTCGTTGACCGAATCACCGACCTCTCTCCCCAGGGGG
ATCTGTGAGTTTGGGGACCCTTGATTGTTCTTTCTTTTTCGCTATTGTAAAATTCATGTTATATGGAGGG
GGCAAAGTTTTCAGGGTGTTGTTTAGAATGGGAAGATGTCCCTTGTATCACCATGGACCCTCATGATAAT
TTTGTTTCTTTCACTTTCTACTCTGTTGACAACCATTGTCTCCTCTTATTTTCTTTTCATTTTCTGTAAC
TTTTTCGTTAAACTTTAGCTTGCATTTGTAACGAATTTTTAAATTCACTTTTGTTTATTTGTCAGATTGT
AAGTACTTTCTCTAATCACTTTTTTTTCAAGGCAATCAGGGTATATTATATTGTACTTCAGCACAGTTTT
AGAGAACAATTGTTATAATTAAATGATAAGGTAGAATATTTCTGCATATAAATTCTGGCTGGCGTGGAAA
TATTCTTATTGGTAGAAACAACTACATCCTGGTCATCATCCTGCCTTTCTCTTTATGGTTACAATGATAT
ACACTGTTTGAGATGAGGATAAAATACTCTGAGTCCAAACCGGGCCCCTCTGCTAACCATGTTCATGCCT
TCTTCTTTTTCCTACAGCTCCTGGGCAACGTGCTGGTTATTGTGCTGTCTCATCATTTTGGCAAAGAATT
GTAATACGACTCACTATAGGGCGAATTGATATGTCTAGATTAGATAAAAGTAAAGTGATTAACAGCGCAT
TAGAGCTGCTTAATGAGGTCGGAATCGAAGGTTTAACAACCCGTAAACTCGCCCAGAAGCTAGGTGTAGA
GCAGCCTACATTGTATTGGCATGTAAAAAATAAGCGGGCTTTGCTCGACGCCTTAGCCATTGAGATGTTA
GATAGGCACCATACTCACTTTTGCCCTTTAGAAGGGGAAAGCTGGCAAGATTTTTTACGTAATAACGCTA
AAAGTTTTAGATGTGCTTTACTAAGTCATCGCGATGGAGCAAAAGTACATTTAGGTACACGGCCTACAGA
AAAACAGTATGAAACTCTCGAAAATCAATTAGCCTTTTTATGCCAACAAGGTTTTTCACTAGAGAATGCA
TTATATGCACTCAGCGCTGTGGGGCATTTTACTTTAGGTTGCGTATTGGAAGATCAAGAGCATCAAGTCG
CTAAAGAAGAAAGGGAAACACCTACTACTGATAGTATGCCGCCATTATTACGACAAGCTATCGAATTATT
TGATCACCAAGGTGCAGAGCCAGCCTTCTTATTCGGCCTTGAATTGATCATATGCGGATTAGAAAAACAA
CTTAAATGTGAAAGTGGGTCCGCGTACAGCGGCTCCCGGGAGTTCTAGGGATCTGCCCCTCTCCCTCCCC
CCCCCCTAACGTTACTGGCCGAAGCCGCTTGGAATAAGGCCGGTGTGCGTTTGTCTATATGTTATTTTCC
ACCATATTGCCGTCTTTTGGCAATGTGAGGGCCCGGAAACCTGGCCCTGTCTTCTTGACGAGCATTCCTA
GGGGTCTTTCCCCTCTCGCCAAAGGAATGCAAGGTCTGTTGAATGTCGTGAAGGAAGCAGTTCCTCTGGA
AGCTTCTTGAAGACAAACAACGTCTGTAGCGACCCTTTGCAGGCAGCGGAACCCCCCACCTGGCGACAGG
TGCCTCTGCGGCCAAAAGCCACGTGTATAAGATACACCTGCAAAGGCGGCACAACCCCAGTGCCACGTTG
TGAGTTGGATAGTTGTGGAAAGAGTCAAATGGCTCTCCTCAAGCGTATTCAACAAGGGGCTGAAGGATGC
CCAGAAGGTACCCCATTGTATGGGATCTGATCTGGGGCCTCGGTGCACATGCTTTACATGTGTTTAGTCG
AGGTTAAAAAAACGTCTAGGCCCCCCGAACCACGGGGACGTGGTTTTCCTTTGAAAAACACGATGATAAG
GATCCACCGGAGCTTACCATGACCGAGTACAAGCCCACGGTGCGCCTCGCCACCCGCGACGACGTCCCCA
GGGCCGTACGCACCCTCGCCGCCGCGTTCGCCGACTACCCCGCCACGCGCCACACCGTCGATCCGGACCG
CCACATCGAGCGGGTCACCGAGCTGCAAGAACTCTTCCTCACGCGCGTCGGGCTCGACATCGGCAAGGTG
TGGGTCGCGGACGACGGCGCCGCGGTGGCGGTCTGGACCACGCCGGAGAGCGTCGAAGCGGGGGCGGTGT
TCGCCGAGATCGGCCCGCGCATGGCCGAGTTGAGCGGTTCCCGGCTGGCCGCGCAGCAACAGATGGAAGG
CCTCCTGGCGCCGCACCGGCCCAAGGAGCCCGCGTGGTTCCTGGCCACCGTCGGCGTCTCGCCCGACCAC
CAGGGCAAGGGTCTGGGCAGCGCCGTCGTGCTCCCCGGAGTGGAGGCGGCCGAGCGCGCCGGGGTGCCCG
CCTTCCTGGAGACCTCCGCGCCCCGCAACCTCCCCTTCTACGAGCGGCTCGGCTTCACCGTCACCGCCGA
CGTCGAGGTGCCCGAAGGACCGCGCACCTGGTGCATGACCCGCAAGCCCGGTGCCTGACGCCCGCCCCAC
GACCCGCAGCGCCCGACCGAAAGGAGCGCACGACCCCATGCATCGGTACCTTTAAGACCAATGACTTACA
AGGCAGCTGTAGATCTTAGCCACTTTTTAAAAGAAAAGGGGGGACTGGAAGGGCTAATTCACTCCCAACG
AAGACAAGATCTGCTTTTTGCTTGTACTGGGTCTCTCTGGTTAGACCAGATCTGAGCCTGGGAGCTCTCT
GGCTAACTAGGGAACCCACTGCTTAAGCCTCAATAAAGCTTGCCTTGAGTGCTTCAAGTAGTGTGTGCCC
GTCTGTTGTGTGACTCTGGTAACTAGAGATCCCTCAGACCCTTTTAGTCAGTGTGGAAAATCTCTAGCAG
TAGTAGTTCATGTCATCTTATTATTCAGTATTTATAACTTGCAAAGAAATGAATATCAGAGAGTGAGAGG
AACTTGTTTATTGCAGCTTATAATGGTTACAAATAAAGCAATAGCATCACAAATTTCACAAATAAAGCAT
TTTTTTCACTGCATTCTAGTTGTGGTTTGTCCAAACTCATCAATGTATCTTATCATGTCTGGCTCTAGCT
ATCCCGCCCCTAACTCCGCCCATCCCGCCCCTAACTCCGCCCAGTTCCGCCCATTCTCCGCCCCATGGCT
GACTAATTTTTTTTATTTATGCAGAGGCCGAGGCCGCCTCGGCCTCTGAGCTATTCCAGAAGTAGTGAGG
AGGCTTTTTTGGAGGCCTAGGGACGTACCCAATTCGCCCTATAGTGAGTCGTATTACGCGCGCTCACTGG
CCGTCGTTTTACAACGTCGTGACTGGGAAAACCCTGGCGTTACCCAACTTAATCGCCTTGCAGCACATCC
CCCTTTCGCCAGCTGGCGTAATAGCGAAGAGGCCCGCACCGATCGCCCTTCCCAACAGTTGCGCAGCCTG
AATGGCGAATGGG
[124 nt withheld, positions 6524-6647]
C
[91 nt withheld, positions 6649-6739]
A
[49 nt withheld, positions 6741-6789]
CCTTTGACGTTGGAGTCCACGTTCTTT
[37 nt withheld, positions 6817-6853]
ACCCTATCTCGGTCTATTCTTTTGATTTATAAGGGATTTTGCCGATTTCGGCCTATTGGTTAAAAAATGA
GCTGATTTAACAAAAATTTAACGCGAATTTTAACAAAATATTAACGCTTACAATTTAGGTGGCACTTTTC
GGGGAAATGTGCGCGGAACCCCTATTTGTTTATTTTTCTAAATACATTCAAATATGTATCCGCTCATGAG
ACAATAACCCTGATAAATGCTTCAATAATATTGAAAAAGGAAGAGTATGAGTATTCAACATTTCCGTGTC
GCCCTTATTCCCTTTTTTGCGGCATTTTGCCTTCCTGTTTTTGCTCACCCAGAAACGCTGGTGAAAGTAA
AAGATGCTGAAGATCAGTTGGGTGCACGAGTGGGTTACATCGAACTGGATCTCAACAGCGGTAAGATCCT
TGAGAGTTTTCGCCCCGAAGAACGTTTTCCAATGATGAGCACTTTTAAAGTTCTGCTATGTGGCGCGGTA
TTATCCCGTATTGACGCCGGGCAAGAGCAACTCGGTCGCCGCATACACTATTCTCAGAATGACTTGGTTG
AGTACTCACCAGTCACAGAAAAGCATCTTACGGATGGCATGACAGTAAGAGAATTATGCAGTGCTGCCAT
AACCATGAGTGATAACACTGCGGCCAACTTACTTCTGACAACGATCGGAGGACCGAAGGAGCTAACCGCT
TTTTTGCACAACATGGGGGATCATGTAACTCGCCTTGATCGTTGGGAACCGGAGCTGAATGAAGCCATAC
CAAACGACGAGCGTGACACCACGATGCCTGTAGCAATGGCAACAACGTTGCGCAAACTATTAACTGGCGA
ACTACTTACTCTAGCTTCCCGGCAACAATTAATAGACTGGATGGAGGCGGATAAAGTTGCAGGACCACTT
CTGCGCTCGGCCCTTCCGGCTGGCTGGTTTATTGCTGATAAATCTGGAGCCGGTGAGCGTGGGTCTCGCG
GTATCATTGCAGCACTGGGGCCAGATGGTAAGCCCTCCCGTATCGTAGTTATCTACACGACGGGGAGTCA
GGCAACTATGGATGAACGAAATAGACAGATCGCTGAGATAGGTGCCTCACTGATTAAGCATTGGTAACTG
TCAGACCAAGTTTACTCATATATACTTTAGATTGATTTAAAACTTCATTTTTAATTTAAAAGGATCTAGG
TGAAGATCCTTTTTGATAATCTCATGACCAAAATCCCTTAACGTGAGTTTTCGTTCCACTGAGCGTCAGA
CCCCGTAGAAAAGATCAAAGGATCTTCTTGAGATCCTTTTTTTCTGCGCGTAATCTGCTGCTTGCAAACA
AAAAAACCACCGCTACCAGCGGTGGTTTGTTTGCCGGATCAAGAGCTACCAACTCTTTTTCCGAAGGTAA
CTGGCTTCAGCAGAGCGCAGATACCAAATACTGTTCTTCTAGTGTAGCCGTAGTTAGGCCACCACTTCAA
GAACTCTGTAGCACCGCCTACATACCTCGCTCTGCTAATCCTGTTACCAGTGGCTGCTGCCAGTGGCGAT
AAGTCGTGTCTTACCGGGTTGGACTCAAGACGATAGTTACCGGATAAGGCGCAGCGGTCGGGCTGAACGG
GGGGTTCGTGCACACAGCCCAGCTTGGAGCGAACGACCTACACCGAACTGAGATACCTACAGCGTGAGCT
ATGAGAAAGCGCCACGCTTCCCGAAGGGAGAAAGGCGGACAGGTATCCGGTAAGCGGCAGGGTCGGAACA
GGAGAGCGCACGAGGGAGCTTCCAGGGGGAAACGCCTGGTATCTTTATAGTCCTGTCGGGTTTCGCCACC
TCTGACTTGAGCGTCGATTTTTGTGATGCTCGTCAGGGGGGCGGAGCCTATGGAAAAACGCCAGCAACGC
GGCCTTTTTACGGTTCCTGGCCTTTTGCTGGCCTTTTGCTCACATGTTCTTTCCTGCGTTATCCCCTGAT
TC
